>Addgene plasmid #178396 | pOME0134 | addgene full sequence | sequence record 351523 | Addgene NGS Result
GACGGATCGGGAGATCTCCCGATCCCCTATGGTGCACTCTCAGTACAATCTGCTCTGATGCCGCATAGTT
AAGCCAGTATCTGCTCCCTGCTTGTGTGTTGGAGGTCGCTGAGTAGTGCGCGAGCAAAATTTAAGCTACA
ACAAGGCAAGGCTTGACCGACAATTGCATGAAGAATCTGCTTAGGGTTAGGCGTTTTGCGCTGCTTCGCG
ATGTACGGGCCAGATATACGCGTTGACATTGATTATTGACTAGTTATTAATAGTAATCAATTACGGGGTC
ATTAGTTCATAGCCCATATATGGAGTTCCGCGTTACATAACTTACGGTAAATGGCCCGCCTGGCTGACCG
CCCAACGACCCCCGCCCATTGACGTCAATAATGACGTATGTTCCCATAGTAACGCCAATAGGGACTTTCC
ATTGACGTCAATGGGTGGAGTATTTACGGTAAACTGCCCACTTGGCAGTACATCAAGTGTATCATATGCC
AAGTACGCCCCCTATTGACGTCAATGACGGTAAATGGCCCGCCTGGCATTATGCCCAGTACATGACCTTA
TGGGACTTTCCTACTTGGCAGTACATCTACGTATTAGTCATCGCTATTACCATGGTGATGCGGTTTTGGC
AGTACATCAATGGGCGTGGATAGCGGTTTGACTCACGGGGATTTCCAAGTCTCCACCCCATTGACGTCAA
TGGGAGTTTGTTTTGGCACCAAAATCAACGGGACTTTCCAAAATGTCGTAACAACTCCGCCCCATTGACG
CAAATGGGCGGTAGGCGTGTACGGTGGGAGGTCTATATAAGCAGAGCTCTCTGGCTAACTAGAGAACCCA
CTGCTTACTGGCTTATCGAAATTAATACGACTCACTATAGGGAGACCCAAGCTTGGTACCGAGCTCGGAT
CCAAGCGGGTTGGACTGGCAGGGTGGGAGGAAGGATGTGGGGGTGGGGGGACGAGGAAAAAGTACGCGGT
TGTTTACGCAGGGTGCGGTGCTGCCCAGGACGGCCGGATGCGGGCGATTACAGGAAACTGGGTGTAAGCT
GTACATAATCCCCGGCAGCACCTGTTTCCTGCAACCCTCGTGTTTGGGCAAAACACATCCGCTGCCACCT
GCGTGTTCCCGGCGCGAAAGTCCGTCAACCAGATTTAAGATTAAGATTATAATGGGTCTACTTCGCTAAC
TGTAGTCCGGGTCGATCTGAGCCATTGAAGCAAGCTTCCAGATCTTCCAGGGCTAGAGCTGCCGCGGTGA
CACCAATTATAGAAATTTGGTCCCCAAACTCCCAACCAACGCAACAGCTACAATGCCTGTAATGGGCTAT
CACATTCTGAGGACGGCAGCGACGTGTGTCTAACGTCAACGTCGCGGTCACAGAATGTGACACCCCTCCA
GGTCCAAGCGACGAACCGCCCGTGGCCACAACGCCGCCTGGTGGAACCGGGCAGTATAACTAGCTAAACC
GCAGTACTCTAGGGCATTCATTTGTTACATAGAATACTGAGGCCTAGCTGATTATACTACCTCCGTCCAG
CAGTCGACACGGATGTCTACGCCTCTCAAACCTCGTGGGCACGGCGTCATGACTAAGGGGGAGTTTGACC
TAGGTAGTCCCTAGTGCCCTAAGGGTCTACATCAAGCACTTAGGATGCCTGGAACTTGCCGGTCAAGCCC
GCTCATAAGACCATAACCTGGTGCCACAAAAACCTATGCGGGTCCAGCAAATGCTACCTTGGCAACACGT
AAAAGATTTGGTCCCTGAAAGGGTCCGAAAACCACAACGTTATTTAGAACCACGGCAATCTCACCAAAAG
GGGGTCCGTAGATGTAAATACAGCAAATAACAGGGTAAAAAAATGAGTGGGCGGGGGCGGCAGTTTTACT
TACTAAATCAGGGTAAACCCATAGTGACGGGGGGAGGGTGCGTCACTAATTTGACACCATGCGGGAAACG
CCAAACGGGCGATGGGAATTCTGCAGATATCCATCACACTGGCGGCCGCTCGAGCATGCATCTAGAGGGC
CCTATTCTATAGTGTCACCTAAATGCTAGAGCTCGCTGATCAGCCTCGACTGTGCCTTCTAGTTGCCAGC
CATCTGTTGTTTGCCCCTCCCCCGTGCCTTCCTTGACCCTGGAAGGTGCCACTCCCACTGTCCTTTCCTA
ATAAAATGAGGAAATTGCATCGCATTGTCTGAGTAGGTGTCATTCTATTCTGGGGGGTGGGGTGGGGCAG
GACAGCAAGGGGGAGGATTGGGAAGACAATAGCAGGCATGCTGGGGATGCGGTGGGCTCTATGGCTTCTG
AGGCGGAAAGAACCAGCTGGGGCTCTAGGGGGTATCCCC
[124 nt withheld, positions 2350-2473]
C
[91 nt withheld, positions 2475-2565]
A
[49 nt withheld, positions 2567-2615]
CCTTTGACGTTGGAGTCCACGTTCTTT
[37 nt withheld, positions 2643-2679]
ACCCTATCTCGGTCTATTCTTTTGATTTATAAGGGATTTTGCCGATTTCGGCCTATTGGTTAAAAAATGA
GCTGATTTAACAAAAATTTAACGCGAATTAATTCTGTGGAATGTGTGTCAGTTAGGGTGTGGAAAGTCCC
CAGGCTCCCCAGCAGGCAGAAGTATGCAAAGCATGCATCTCAATTAGTCAGCAACCAGGTGTGGAAAGTC
CCCAGGCTCCCCAGCAGGCAGAAGTATGCAAAGCATGCATCTCAATTAGTCAGCAACCATAGTCCCGCCC
CTAACTCCGCCCATCCCGCCCCTAACTCCGCCCAGTTCCGCCCATTCTCCGCCCCATGGCTGACTAATTT
TTTTTATTTATGCAGAGGCCGAGGCCGCCTCTGCCTCTGAGCTATTCCAGAAGTAGTGAGGAGGCTTTTT
TGGAGGCCTAGGCTTTTGCAAAAAGCTCCCGGGAGCTTGTATATCCATTTTCGGATCTGATCAAGAGACA
GGATGAGGATCGTTTCGCATGATTGAACAAGATGGATTGCACGCAGGTTCTCCGGCCGCTTGGGTGGAGA
GGCTATTCGGCTATGACTGGGCACAACAGACAATCGGCTGCTCTGATGCCGCCGTGTTCCGGCTGTCAGC
GCAGGGGCGCCCGGTTCTTTTTGTCAAGACCGACCTGTCCGGTGCCCTGAATGAACTGCAGGACGAGGCA
GCGCGGCTATCGTGGCTGGCCACGACGGGCGTTCCTTGCGCAGCTGTGCTCGACGTTGTCACTGAAGCGG
GAAGGGACTGGCTGCTATTGGGCGAAGTGCCGGGGCAGGATCTCCTGTCATCTCACCTTGCTCCTGCCGA
GAAAGTATCCATCATGGCTGATGCAATGCGGCGGCTGCATACGCTTGATCCGGCTACCTGCCCATTCGAC
CACCAAGCGAAACATCGCATCGAGCGAGCACGTACTCGGATGGAAGCCGGTCTTGTCGATCAGGATGATC
TGGACGAAGAGCATCAGGGGCTCGCGCCAGCCGAACTGTTCGCCAGGCTCAAGGCGCGCATGCCCGACGG
CGAGGATCTCGTCGTGACCCATGGCGATGCCTGCTTGCCGAATATCATGGTGGAAAATGGCCGCTTTTCT
GGATTCATCGACTGTGGCCGGCTGGGTGTGGCGGACCGCTATCAGGACATAGCGTTGGCTACCCGTGATA
TTGCTGAAGAGCTTGGCGGCGAATGGGCTGACCGCTTCCTCGTGCTTTACGGTATCGCCGCTCCCGATTC
GCAGCGCATCGCCTTCTATCGCCTTCTTGACGAGTTCTTCTGAGCGGGACTCTGGGGTTCGAAATGACCG
ACCAAGCGACGCCCAACCTGCCATCACGAGATTTCGATTCCACCGCCGCCTTCTATGAAAGGTTGGGCTT
CGGAATCGTTTTCCGGGACGCCGGCTGGATGATCCTCCAGCGCGGGGATCTCATGCTGGAGTTCTTCGCC
CACCCCAACTTGTTTATTGCAGCTTATAATGGTTACAAATAAAGCAATAGCATCACAAATTTCACAAATA
AAGCATTTTTTTCACTGCATTCTAGTTGTGGTTTGTCCAAACTCATCAATGTATCTTATCATGTCTGTAT
ACCGTCGACCTCTAGCTAGAGCTTGGCGTAATCATGGTCATAGCTGTTTCCTGTGTGAAATTGTTATCCG
CTCACAATTCCACACAACATACGAGCCGGAAGCATAAAGTGTAAAGCCTGGGGTGCCTAATGAGTGAGCT
AACTCACATTAATTGCGTTGCGCTCACTGCCCGCTTTCCAGTCGGGAAACCTGTCGTGCCAGCTGCATTA
ATGAATCGGCCAACGCGCGGGGAGAGGCGGTTTGCGTATTGGGCGCTCTTCCGCTTCCTCGCTCACTGAC
TCGCTGCGCTCGGTCGTTCGGCTGCGGCGAGCGGTATCAGCTCACTCAAAGGCGGTAATACGGTTATCCA
CAGAATCAGGGGATAACGCAGGAAAGAACATGTGAGCAAAAGGCCAGCAAAAGGCCAGGAACCGTAAAAA
GGCCGCGTTGCTGGCGTTTTTCCATAGGCTCCGCCCCCCTGACGAGCATCACAAAAATCGACGCTCAAGT
CAGAGGTGGCGAAACCCGACAGGACTATAAAGATACCAGGCGTTTCCCCCTGGAAGCTCCCTCGTGCGCT
CTCCTGTTCCGACCCTGCCGCTTACCGGATACCTGTCCGCCTTTCTCCCTTCGGGAAGCGTGGCGCTTTC
TCATAGCTCACGCTGTAGGTATCTCAGTTCGGTGTAGGTCGTTCGCTCCAAGCTGGGCTGTGTGCACGAA
CCCCCCGTTCAGCCCGACCGCTGCGCCTTATCCGGTAACTATCGTCTTGAGTCCAACCCGGTAAGACACG
ACTTATCGCCACTGGCAGCAGCCACTGGTAACAGGATTAGCAGAGCGAGGTATGTAGGCGGTGCTACAGA
GTTCTTGAAGTGGTGGCCTAACTACGGCTACACTAGAAGAACAGTATTTGGTATCTGCGCTCTGCTGAAG
CCAGTTACCTTCGGAAAAAGAGTTGGTAGCTCTTGATCCGGCAAACAAACCACCGCTGGTAGCGGTGGTT
TTTTTGTTTGCAAGCAGCAGATTACGCGCAGAAAAAAAGGATCTCAAGAAGATCCTTTGATCTTTTCTAC
GGGGTCTGACGCTCAGTGGAACGAAAACTCACGTTAAGGGATTTTGGTCATGAGATTATCAAAAAGGATC
TTCACCTAGATCCTTTTAAATTAAAAATGAAGTTTTAAATCAATCTAAAGTATATATGAGTAAACTTGGT
CTGACAGTTACCAATGCTTAATCAGTGAGGCACCTATCTCAGCGATCTGTCTATTTCGTTCATCCATAGT
TGCCTGACTCCCCGTCGTGTAGATAACTACGATACGGGAGGGCTTACCATCTGGCCCCAGTGCTGCAATG
ATACCGCGAGACCCACGCTCACCGGCTCCAGATTTATCAGCAATAAACCAGCCAGCCGGAAGGGCCGAGC
GCAGAAGTGGTCCTGCAACTTTATCCGCCTCCATCCAGTCTATTAATTGTTGCCGGGAAGCTAGAGTAAG
TAGTTCGCCAGTTAATAGTTTGCGCAACGTTGTTGCCATTGCTACAGGCATCGTGGTGTCACGCTCGTCG
TTTGGTATGGCTTCATTCAGCTCCGGTTCCCAACGATCAAGGCGAGTTACATGATCCCCCATGTTGTGCA
AAAAAGCGGTTAGCTCCTTCGGTCCTCCGATCGTTGTCAGAAGTAAGTTGGCCGCAGTGTTATCACTCAT
GGTTATGGCAGCACTGCATAATTCTCTTACTGTCATGCCATCCGTAAGATGCTTTTCTGTGACTGGTGAG
TACTCAACCAAGTCATTCTGAGAATAGTGTATGCGGCGACCGAGTTGCTCTTGCCCGGCGTCAATACGGG
ATAATACCGCGCCACATAGCAGAACTTTAAAAGTGCTCATCATTGGAAAACGTTCTTCGGGGCGAAAACT
CTCAAGGATCTTACCGCTGTTGAGATCCAGTTCGATGTAACCCACTCGTGCACCCAACTGATCTTCAGCA
TCTTTTACTTTCACCAGCGTTTCTGGGTGAGCAAAAACAGGAAGGCAAAATGCCGCAAAAAAGGGAATAA
GGGCGACACGGAAATGTTGAATACTCATACTCTTCCTTTTTCAATATTATTGAAGCATTTATCAGGGTTA
TTGTCTCATGAGCGGATACATATTTGAATGTATTTAGAAAAATAAACAAATAGGGGTTCCGCGCACATTT
CCCCGAAAAGTGCCACCTGACGTC
Features (pLannotate 1.2.2; 20 found; start..end, strand, type, name):
     28..80      -  misc_feature   bom (fragment): basis of mobility region from pBR322
    235..614     +  enhancer       CMV enhancer: human cytomegalovirus immediate early enhancer
    615..818     +  promoter       CMV promoter: human cytomegalovirus (CMV) immediate early promoter
    814..847     +  LTR            5' LTR (truncated) (fragment): truncated 5' long terminal repeat (LTR) from HIV-1
    863..881     +  promoter       T7 promoter: promoter for bacteriophage T7 RNA polymerase
   2036..2054    -  promoter       SP6 promoter: promoter for bacteriophage SP6 RNA polymerase
   2080..2304    +  polyA_signal   bGH poly(A) signal: bovine growth hormone polyadenylation signal
   2308..2329    +  promoter       SV40 promoter (fragment): SV40 enhancer and early promoter
   2350..2778    +  rep_origin     f1 ori (sequence partly withheld): f1 bacteriophage origin of replication; arrow indicates direction of (+) strand synthesis
   2792..3121    +  promoter       SV40 promoter: SV40 enhancer and early promoter
   3188..3979    +  CDS            neo: KKA2_KLEPN - Also known as kan, nptII. Experimental evidence at protein level: Swiss-Prot protein existence level 1. Resistance to kanamycin, neomycin, paromomycin, ribostamycin, butirosin and gentamicin B. From Klebsiella pneumoniae.
   4003..4161    +  CDS            ble (fragment): BLE_KLEPN - Experimental evidence at protein level: Swiss-Prot protein existence level 1. Binding protein with a strong affinity to the bleomycin family of antibiotics. Binds to CL990; an antimitotic-antibiotic compound. From Klebsiella pneumoniae.
   4156..4277    +  polyA_signal   SV40 poly(A) signal: SV40 polyadenylation signal
   4350..4366    -  protein_bind   lac operator: The lac repressor binds to the lac operator to inhibit transcription in E. coli. This inhibition can be relieved by adding lactose or isopropyl-β-D-thiogalactopyranoside (IPTG). lac repressor encoded by lacI
   4374..4404    -  promoter       lac promoter: promoter for the E. coli lac operon
   4419..4440    -  protein_bind   CAP binding site: CAP binding activates transcription in the presence of cAMP. E. coli catabolite activator protein
   4453..4545    -  CDS            lacI (fragment): lac repressor; lacI; The lac repressor binds to the lac operator to inhibit transcription in E. coli. This inhibition can be relieved by adding lactose or isopropyl-β-D-thiogalactopyranoside (IPTG).
   4728..5316    -  rep_origin     ori: high-copy-number ColE1/pMB1/pBR322/pUC origin of replication
   5487..6347    -  CDS            AmpR: β-lactamase; bla; confers resistance to ampicillin, carbenicillin, and related antibiotics
   6348..6452    -  promoter       AmpR promoter: bla
