[The description below was written by a language model from this plasmid's Addgene catalogue record and pLannotate feature annotations shown in this document.]
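Description:
pOME0134 is a mammalian expression plasmid built on the pcDNA3.1(+) backbone, carrying an insert of about 1.1 kb from Kaposi's sarcoma-associated herpesvirus (KSHV) recorded as "KSHV Upstream Mir SYN". The name suggests a synthetic version of a region lying upstream of the viral microRNA cluster, but the record does not define the insert further. The automated annotation of the 6,483 nt sequence assigns no feature to the insert, which presumably sits in the unannotated gap between the T7 and SP6 promoters. No epitope tags or reporters are annotated.

Expression in mammalian cells is driven by the human cytomegalovirus immediate early enhancer and promoter, with transcripts terminated by the bovine growth hormone polyadenylation signal. The flanking T7 and SP6 phage promoters allow in vitro transcription and serve as sequencing primer sites. A separate cassette places the neomycin/kanamycin phosphotransferase gene under the SV40 enhancer and early promoter with an SV40 poly(A) signal, which permits G418 selection of stably transfected cells. In E. coli the plasmid is maintained at high copy through a ColE1/pUC-type origin and selected with ampicillin via the β-lactamase gene and its own promoter. An f1 origin is also present for single-stranded DNA production. Short hits to an HIV-1 LTR, ble, lacI and bom, along with the lac promoter/operator region, are most likely backbone remnants or annotation artefacts rather than functional elements.

The plasmid belongs to a collection of viral open reading frame expression clones, and the associated publication concerns screening poorly characterised genes of emerging viruses for effects on p53 signalling. This points to use in transfection-based functional assays.
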