Addgene plasmid #178396: pOME0134
Purpose: Expresses KSHV Upstream Mir-SYN
Depositing lab: Dirk Dittmer. Depositing organization: University of North Carolina at Chapel Hill. Publication: Novel modulators of p53-signaling encoded by unknown genes of emerging viruses. Alzhanova D, Corcoran K, Bailey AG, Long K, Taft-Benz S, Graham RL, Broussard GS, Heise M, Neumann G, Halfmann P, Kawaoka Y, Baric RS, Damania B, Dittmer DP. PLoS Pathog. 2021 Jan 7;17(1):e1009033. doi: 10.1371/journal.ppat.1009033. eCollection 2021 Jan. PubMed 33411764.
Backbone
  Vector backbone: pCDNA3.1 (+)
  Backbone size w/o insert (bp): 5442
  Vector type: Mammalian Expression
Growth in bacteria
  Bacterial resistance: Ampicillin, 100 μg/mL
  Growth temperature: 37°C
  Growth strain: DH5alpha
  Copy number: High Copy
Gene/Insert
  Gene/Insert name: KSHV Upstream Mir SYN
  Species: Kaposi's sarcoma-associated herpesvirus
  Insert size (bp): 1075
  Cloning method: Unknown
  Sequencing primers: 5′ T7 promoter
Terms and licenses: Academic/Nonprofit Terms; Industry Terms: Not Available to Industry
Depositor comments: Sequences and further information can be found at https://www.med.unc.edu/orfeome/downloads/pome
How to cite: pOME0134 was a gift from Dirk Dittmer (Addgene plasmid # 178396 ; http://n2t.net/addgene:178396 ; RRID:Addgene_178396)
