>Addgene plasmid #178396 | pOME0134 | depositor partial sequence | sequence record 346452 | Insert
GGATCCAAGCGGGTTGGACTGGCAGGGTGGGAGGAAGGATGTGGGGGTGGGGGGACGAGGAAAAAGTACG
CGGTTGTTTACGCAGGGTGCGGTGCTGCCCAGGACGGCCGGATGCGGGCGATTACAGGAAACTGGGTGTA
AGCTGTACATAATCCCCGGCAGCACCTGTTTCCTGCAACCCTCGTGTTTGGGCAAAACACATCCGCTGCC
ACCTGCGTGTTCCCGGCGCGAAAGTCCGTCAACCAGATTTAAGATTAAGATTATAATGGGTCTACTTCGC
TAACTGTAGTCCGGGTCGATCTGAGCCATTGAAGCAAGCTTCCAGATCTTCCAGGGCTAGAGCTGCCGCG
GTGACACCAATTATAGAAATTTGGTCCCCAAACTCCCAACCAACGCAACAGCTACAATGCCTGTAATGGG
CTATCACATTCTGAGGACGGCAGCGACGTGTGTCTAACGTCAACGTCGCGGTCACAGAATGTGACACCCC
TCCAGGTCCAAGCGACGAACCGCCCGTGGCCACAACGCCGCCTGGTGGAACCGGGCAGTATAACTAGCTA
AACCGCAGTACTCTAGGGCATTCATTTGTTACATAGAATACTGAGGCCTAGCTGATTATACTACCTCCGT
CCAGCAGTCGACACGGATGTCTACGCCTCTCAAACCTCGTGGGCACGGCGTCATGACTAAGGGGGAGTTT
GACCTAGGTAGTCCCTAGTGCCCTAAGGGTCTACATCAAGCACTTAGGATGCCTGGAACTTGCCGGTCAA
GCCCGCTCATAAGACCATAACCTGGTGCCACAAAAACCTATGCGGGTCCAGCAAATGCTACCTTGGCAAC
ACGTAAAAGATTTGGTCCCTGAAAGGGTCCGAAAACCACAACGTTATTTAGAACCACGGCAATCTCACCA
AAAGGGGGTCCGTAGATGTAAATACAGCAAATAACAGGGTAAAAAAATGAGTGGGCGGGGGCGGCAGTTT
TACTTACTAAATCAGGGTAAACCCATAGTGACGGGGGGAGGGTGCGTCACTAATTTGACACCATGCGGGA
AACGCCAAACGGGCGATGGGAATTC
