>Addgene plasmid #178396 | pOME0134 | depositor partial sequence | sequence record 346453 | Backbone
GACGGATCGGGAGATCTCCCGATCCCCTATGGTGCACTCTCAGTACAATCTGCTCTGATGCCGCATAGTT
AAGCCAGTATCTGCTCCCTGCTTGTGTGTTGGAGGTCGCTGAGTAGTGCGCGAGCAAAATTTAAGCTACA
ACAAGGCAAGGCTTGACCGACAATTGCATGAAGAATCTGCTTAGGGTTAGGCGTTTTGCGCTGCTTCGCG
ATGTACGGGCCAGATATACGCGTTGACATTGATTATTGACTAGTTATTAATAGTAATCAATTACGGGGTC
ATTAGTTCATAGCCCATATATGGAGTTCCGCGTTACATAACTTACGGTAAATGGCCCGCCTGGCTGACCG
CCCAACGACCCCCGCCCATTGACGTCAATAATGACGTATGTTCCCATAGTAACGCCAATAGGGACTTTCC
ATTGACGTCAATGGGTGGAGTATTTACGGTAAACTGCCCACTTGGCAGTACATCAAGTGTATCATATGCC
AAGTACGCCCCCTATTGACGTCAATGACGGTAAATGGCCCGCCTGGCATTATGCCCAGTACATGACCTTA
TGGGACTTTCCTACTTGGCAGTACATCTACGTATTAGTCATCGCTATTACCATGGTGATGCGGTTTTGGC
AGTACATCAATGGGCGTGGATAGCGGTTTGACTCACGGGGATTTCCAAGTCTCCACCCCATTGACGTCAA
TGGGAGTTTGTTTTGGCACCAAAATCAACGGGACTTTCCAAAATGTCGTAACAACTCCGCCCCATTGACG
CAAATGGGCGGTAGGCGTGTACGGTGGGAGGTCTATATAAGCAGAGCTCTCTGGCTAACTAGAGAACCCA
CTGCTTACTGGCTTATCGAAATTAATACGACTCACTATAGGGAGACCCAAGCTTGGTACCGAGCTCGGAT
CCACTAGTAACGGCCGCCAGTGTGCTGGAATTCTGCAGATATCCATCACACTGGCGGCCGCTCGAGCATG
CATCTAGAGGGCCCTATTCTATAGTGTCACCTAAATGCTAGAGCTCGCTGATCAGCCTCGACTGTGCCTT
CTAGTTGCCAGCCATCTGTTGTTTGCCCCTCCCCCGTGCCTTCCTTGACCCTGGAAGGTGCCACTCCCAC
TGTCCTTTCCTAATAAAATGAGGAAATTGCATCGCATTGTCTGAGTAGGTGTCATTCTATTCTGGGGGGT
GGGGTGGGGCAGGACAGCAAGGGGGAGGATTGGGAAGACAATAGCAGGCATGCTGGGGATGCGGTGGGCT
CTATGGCTTCTGAGGCGGAAAGAACCAGCTGGGGCTCTAGGGGGTATCCCC
[124 nt withheld, positions 1312-1435]
C
[91 nt withheld, positions 1437-1527]
A
[49 nt withheld, positions 1529-1577]
CCTTTGACGTTGGAGTCCACGTTCTTT
[37 nt withheld, positions 1605-1641]
ACCCTATCTCGGTCTATTCTTTTGATTTATAAGGGATTTTGCCGATTTCGGCCTATTGGTTAAAAAATGA
GCTGATTTAACAAAAATTTAACGCGAATTAATTCTGTGGAATGTGTGTCAGTTAGGGTGTGGAAAGTCCC
CAGGCTCCCCAGCAGGCAGAAGTATGCAAAGCATGCATCTCAATTAGTCAGCAACCAGGTGTGGAAAGTC
CCCAGGCTCCCCAGCAGGCAGAAGTATGCAAAGCATGCATCTCAATTAGTCAGCAACCATAGTCCCGCCC
CTAACTCCGCCCATCCCGCCCCTAACTCCGCCCAGTTCCGCCCATTCTCCGCCCCATGGCTGACTAATTT
TTTTTATTTATGCAGAGGCCGAGGCCGCCTCTGCCTCTGAGCTATTCCAGAAGTAGTGAGGAGGCTTTTT
TGGAGGCCTAGGCTTTTGCAAAAAGCTCCCGGGAGCTTGTATATCCATTTTCGGATCTGATCAAGAGACA
GGATGAGGATCGTTTCGCATGATTGAACAAGATGGATTGCACGCAGGTTCTCCGGCCGCTTGGGTGGAGA
GGCTATTCGGCTATGACTGGGCACAACAGACAATCGGCTGCTCTGATGCCGCCGTGTTCCGGCTGTCAGC
GCAGGGGCGCCCGGTTCTTTTTGTCAAGACCGACCTGTCCGGTGCCCTGAATGAACTGCAGGACGAGGCA
GCGCGGCTATCGTGGCTGGCCACGACGGGCGTTCCTTGCGCAGCTGTGCTCGACGTTGTCACTGAAGCGG
GAAGGGACTGGCTGCTATTGGGCGAAGTGCCGGGGCAGGATCTCCTGTCATCTCACCTTGCTCCTGCCGA
GAAAGTATCCATCATGGCTGATGCAATGCGGCGGCTGCATACGCTTGATCCGGCTACCTGCCCATTCGAC
CACCAAGCGAAACATCGCATCGAGCGAGCACGTACTCGGATGGAAGCCGGTCTTGTCGATCAGGATGATC
TGGACGAAGAGCATCAGGGGCTCGCGCCAGCCGAACTGTTCGCCAGGCTCAAGGCGCGCATGCCCGACGG
CGAGGATCTCGTCGTGACCCATGGCGATGCCTGCTTGCCGAATATCATGGTGGAAAATGGCCGCTTTTCT
GGATTCATCGACTGTGGCCGGCTGGGTGTGGCGGACCGCTATCAGGACATAGCGTTGGCTACCCGTGATA
TTGCTGAAGAGCTTGGCGGCGAATGGGCTGACCGCTTCCTCGTGCTTTACGGTATCGCCGCTCCCGATTC
GCAGCGCATCGCCTTCTATCGCCTTCTTGACGAGTTCTTCTGAGCGGGACTCTGGGGTTCGAAATGACCG
ACCAAGCGACGCCCAACCTGCCATCACGAGATTTCGATTCCACCGCCGCCTTCTATGAAAGGTTGGGCTT
CGGAATCGTTTTCCGGGACGCCGGCTGGATGATCCTCCAGCGCGGGGATCTCATGCTGGAGTTCTTCGCC
CACCCCAACTTGTTTATTGCAGCTTATAATGGTTACAAATAAAGCAATAGCATCACAAATTTCACAAATA
AAGCATTTTTTTCACTGCATTCTAGTTGTGGTTTGTCCAAACTCATCAATGTATCTTATCATGTCTGTAT
ACCGTCGACCTCTAGCTAGAGCTTGGCGTAATCATGGTCATAGCTGTTTCCTGTGTGAAATTGTTATCCG
CTCACAATTCCACACAACATACGAGCCGGAAGCATAAAGTGTAAAGCCTGGGGTGCCTAATGAGTGAGCT
AACTCACATTAATTGCGTTGCGCTCACTGCCCGCTTTCCAGTCGGGAAACCTGTCGTGCCAGCTGCATTA
ATGAATCGGCCAACGCGCGGGGAGAGGCGGTTTGCGTATTGGGCGCTCTTCCGCTTCCTCGCTCACTGAC
TCGCTGCGCTCGGTCGTTCGGCTGCGGCGAGCGGTATCAGCTCACTCAAAGGCGGTAATACGGTTATCCA
CAGAATCAGGGGATAACGCAGGAAAGAACATGTGAGCAAAAGGCCAGCAAAAGGCCAGGAACCGTAAAAA
GGCCGCGTTGCTGGCGTTTTTCCATAGGCTCCGCCCCCCTGACGAGCATCACAAAAATCGACGCTCAAGT
CAGAGGTGGCGAAACCCGACAGGACTATAAAGATACCAGGCGTTTCCCCCTGGAAGCTCCCTCGTGCGCT
CTCCTGTTCCGACCCTGCCGCTTACCGGATACCTGTCCGCCTTTCTCCCTTCGGGAAGCGTGGCGCTTTC
TCATAGCTCACGCTGTAGGTATCTCAGTTCGGTGTAGGTCGTTCGCTCCAAGCTGGGCTGTGTGCACGAA
CCCCCCGTTCAGCCCGACCGCTGCGCCTTATCCGGTAACTATCGTCTTGAGTCCAACCCGGTAAGACACG
ACTTATCGCCACTGGCAGCAGCCACTGGTAACAGGATTAGCAGAGCGAGGTATGTAGGCGGTGCTACAGA
GTTCTTGAAGTGGTGGCCTAACTACGGCTACACTAGAAGAACAGTATTTGGTATCTGCGCTCTGCTGAAG
CCAGTTACCTTCGGAAAAAGAGTTGGTAGCTCTTGATCCGGCAAACAAACCACCGCTGGTAGCGGTTTTT
TTGTTTGCAAGCAGCAGATTACGCGCAGAAAAAAAGGATCTCAAGAAGATCCTTTGATCTTTTCTACGGG
GTCTGACGCTCAGTGGAACGAAAACTCACGTTAAGGGATTTTGGTCATGAGATTATCAAAAAGGATCTTC
ACCTAGATCCTTTTAAATTAAAAATGAAGTTTTAAATCAATCTAAAGTATATATGAGTAAACTTGGTCTG
ACAGTTACCAATGCTTAATCAGTGAGGCACCTATCTCAGCGATCTGTCTATTTCGTTCATCCATAGTTGC
CTGACTCCCCGTCGTGTAGATAACTACGATACGGGAGGGCTTACCATCTGGCCCCAGTGCTGCAATGATA
CCGCGAGACCCACGCTCACCGGCTCCAGATTTATCAGCAATAAACCAGCCAGCCGGAAGGGCCGAGCGCA
GAAGTGGTCCTGCAACTTTATCCGCCTCCATCCAGTCTATTAATTGTTGCCGGGAAGCTAGAGTAAGTAG
TTCGCCAGTTAATAGTTTGCGCAACGTTGTTGCCATTGCTACAGGCATCGTGGTGTCACGCTCGTCGTTT
GGTATGGCTTCATTCAGCTCCGGTTCCCAACGATCAAGGCGAGTTACATGATCCCCCATGTTGTGCAAAA
AAGCGGTTAGCTCCTTCGGTCCTCCGATCGTTGTCAGAAGTAAGTTGGCCGCAGTGTTATCACTCATGGT
TATGGCAGCACTGCATAATTCTCTTACTGTCATGCCATCCGTAAGATGCTTTTCTGTGACTGGTGAGTAC
TCAACCAAGTCATTCTGAGAATAGTGTATGCGGCGACCGAGTTGCTCTTGCCCGGCGTCAATACGGGATA
ATACCGCGCCACATAGCAGAACTTTAAAAGTGCTCATCATTGGAAAACGTTCTTCGGGGCGAAAACTCTC
AAGGATCTTACCGCTGTTGAGATCCAGTTCGATGTAACCCACTCGTGCACCCAACTGATCTTCAGCATCT
TTTACTTTCACCAGCGTTTCTGGGTGAGCAAAAACAGGAAGGCAAAATGCCGCAAAAAAGGGAATAAGGG
CGACACGGAAATGTTGAATACTCATACTCTTCCTTTTTCAATATTATTGAAGCATTTATCAGGGTTATTG
TCTCATGAGCGGATACATATTTGAATGTATTTAGAAAAATAAACAAATAGGGGTTCCGCGCACATTTCCC
CGAAAAGTGCCACCTGACGTC
